>Addgene plasmid #193655 | pCMV-RR-A3A-Y130F | addgene full sequence | sequence record 422124 | Addgene NGS Result
ATATGCCAAGTACGCCCCCTATTGACGTCAATGACGGTAAATGGCCCGCCTGGCATTATGCCCAGTACAT
GACCTTATGGGACTTTCCTACTTGGCAGTACATCTACGTATTAGTCATCGCTATTACCATGGTGATGCGG
TTTTGGCAGTACATCAATGGGCGTGGATAGCGGTTTGACTCACGGGGATTTCCAAGTCTCCACCCCATTG
ACGTCAATGGGAGTTTGTTTTGGCACCAAAATCAACGGGACTTTCCAAAATGTCGTAACAACTCCGCCCC
ATTGACGCAAATGGGCGGTAGGCGTGTACGGTGGGAGGTCTATATAAGCAGAGCTGGTTTAGTGAACCGT
CAGATCCGCTAGAGATCCGCGGCCGCTAATACGACTCACTATAGGGAGAGCCGCCACCATGGAAGCCAGC
CCAGCATCCGGGCCCAGACACTTGATGGATCCACACATATTCACTTCCAACTTTAACAATGGCATTGGAA
GGCATAAGACCTACCTGTGCTACGAAGTGGAGCGCCTGGACAATGGCACCTCGGTCAAGATGGACCAGCA
CAGGGGCTTTCTACACAACCAGGCTAAGAATCTTCTCTGTGGCTTTTACGGCCGCCATGCGGAGCTGCGC
TTCTTGGACCTGGTTCCTTCTTTGCAGTTGGACCCGGCCCAGATCTACAGGGTCACTTGGTTCATCTCCT
GGAGCCCCTGCTTCTCCTGGGGCTGTGCCGGGGAAGTGCGTGCGTTCCTTCAGGAGAACACACACGTGAG
ACTGCGTATCTTCGCTGCCCGCATCTTTGATTACGACCCCCTATATAAGGAGGCACTGCAAATGCTGCGG
GATGCTGGGGCCCAAGTCTCCATCATGACCTACGATGAATTTAAGCACTGCTGGGACACCTTTGTGGACC
ACCAGGGATGTCCCTTCCAGCCCTGGGATGGACTAGATGAGCACAGCCAAGCCCTGAGTGGGAGGCTGCG
GGCCATTCTCCAGAATCAGGGAAACAGCGGCAGCGAGACTCCCGGGACCTCAGAGTCCGCCACACCCGAA
AGTATGTCAAAGCTGGAGAAATTCACCAACTGTTATAGCCTGTCTAAGACCCTGCGCTTCAAGGCAATCC
CAGTGGGCAAGACACAAGAGAACATTGACAACAAACGGCTCCTGGTGGAGGATGAGAAGAGGGCTGAAGA
TTACAAGGGCGTTAAGAAGCTGCTGGATAGGTACTATCTGTCATTCATCAACGATGTCCTCCACAGTATC
AAGCTGAAGAATCTGAACAATTACATTTCTCTGTTCCGGAAGAAGACACGGACCGAGAAGGAGAACAAAG
AGCTGGAGAATCTGGAGATCAACCTGAGGAAAGAAATAGCTAAGGCTTTCAAAGGGAACGAGGGTTACAA
GTCCCTGTTCAAGAAAGACATTATCGAGACTATTCTGCCTGAGTTCCTGGACGATAAAGATGAGATCGCC
CTCGTCAATTCCTTCAATGGGTTTACCACAGCCTTTACCGGCTTCTTCGACAATAGAGAGAATATGTTCT
CTGAAGAGGCCAAATCCACTAGCATCGCCTTTCGCTGCATAAACGAGAACCTGACTAGGTACATCAGCAA
TATGGACATCTTTGAGAAAGTCGATGCCATATTCGACAAACATGAGGTGCAGGAGATTAAGGAGAAGATC
CTGAACTCAGATTACGATGTCGAAGATTTCTTCGAGGGAGAGTTCTTCAACTTCGTGCTCACACAAGAGG
GCATTGATGTGTACAATGCAATCATTGGAGGGTTCGTGACAGAGAGTGGCGAGAAGATAAAGGGCCTGAA
CGAGTATATCAACCTCTACAACCAGAAAACCAAGCAGAAACTGCCTAAGTTCAAGCCACTGTACAAACAA
GTGCTCTCAGATAGGGAAAGCCTGAGCTTCTACGGTGAAGGGTATACATCAGATGAAGAAGTGCTCGAAG
TGTTCCGCAACACCCTCAATAAGAACAGTGAAATCTTCTCTTCAATCAAGAAGCTGGAGAAACTGTTCAA
GAATTTCGATGAGTACTCCTCTGCCGGAATCTTTGTGAAGAATGGCCCTGCAATATCCACTATTAGCAAA
GACATCTTTGGCGAGTGGAACGTTATCAGGGATAAGTGGAATGCCGAGTACGATGATATTCATCTCAAGA
AGAAAGCCGTGGTTACAGAGAAATACGAGGATGATAGACGCAAGAGCTTTAAGAAGATTGGTAGCTTCTC
TCTCGAACAGCTGCAGGAGTACGCCGACGCTGACCTGTCAGTCGTGGAGAAACTCAAGGAGATCATAATC
CAGAAGGTGGATGAAATCTACAAAGTGTATGGAAGCTCTGAGAAACTCTTCGATGCAGACTTTGTTCTGG
AGAAGAGTCTGAAGAAGAACGACGCAGTGGTTGCTATCATGAAGGACCTGCTGGATTCTGTTAAGTCTTT
CGAGAATTACATTAAGGCATTCTTTGGTGAAGGGAAGGAGACAAATAGGGACGAGAGCTTCTATGGCGAC
TTTGTTCTGGCCTACGACATCCTCCTCAAGGTTGACCACATCTATGACGCTATACGGAATTACGTTACCC
AGAAGCCCTATAGCAAAGACAAGTTCAAGCTGTATTTCCAGAATCCACAGTTTATGAGGGGGTGGGATAA
AGACAAAGAAACAGATTACAGGGCCACTATCCTGCGGTACGGCAGCAAATACTATCTGGCTATCATGGAT
AAGAAGTACGCCAAATGCCTCCAGAAGATCGACAAGGACGACGTGAACGGTAACTACGAGAAGATCAATT
ACAAGCTCCTGCCAGGACCTAACAAGATGCTGCCCCGCGTGTTCTTCTCCAAGAAATGGATGGCCTACTA
TAACCCAAGCGAGGACATTCAGAAGATATACAAGAATGGGACATTCAAGAAGGGCGATATGTTCAACCTC
AACGACTGCCACAAGCTGATTGATTTCTTCAAGGATAGCATTTCTCGCTATCCCAAGTGGTCTAATGCAT
ACGATTTCAACTTCAGCGAGACTGAGAAGTACAAAGACATCGCTGGCTTCTACCGGGAGGTGGAAGAGCA
AGGCTATAAGGTGTCATTCGAATCCGCTTCTAAGAAGGAAGTGGATAAGCTCGTGGAAGAGGGTAAGCTG
TACATGTTCCAGATATACAACAAAGACTTCAGCGATAAGAGCCACGGCACTCCAAACCTCCATACTATGT
ATTTCAAGCTGCTGTTTGACGAGAACAACCACGGACAGATTAGGCTGTCAGGAGGCGCAGAACTCTTCAT
GCGCAGAGCTTCACTGAAGAAGGAGGAACTCGTTGTCCACCCAGCCAATAGCCCTATAGCCAATAAGAAT
CCAGACAATCCTAAGAAAACCACTACTCTGTCTTACGATGTGTATAAGGATAAGAGATTCTCTGAAGATC
AGTACGAACTGCACATACCCATTGCCATTAACAAGTGCCCTAAGAACATCTTCAAGATTAACACAGAGGT
TAGAGTGCTCCTGAAACACGACGATAACCCTTATGTTATAGGCATTGCTCGCGGAGAGAGAAACCTGCTG
TACATCGTCGTGGTGGACGGCAAAGGCAACATCGTGGAACAGTACAGTCTCAATGAAATCATTAACAATT
TCAACGGAATCCGCATTAAGACCGACTACCATTCTCTCCTCGACAAGAAGGAGAAAGAAAGGTTCGAAGC
AAGACAGAATTGGACAAGTATAGAGAATATCAAAGAACTGAAGGCTGGGTACATCTCTCAGGTTGTGCAC
AAGATATGTGAGCTGGTGGAGAAGTACGACGCTGTTATCGCCCTCGCGGACCTGAATAGCGGCTTCAAGA
ACTCCAGGGTGAAGGTGGAGAAGCAGGTGTATCAGAAGTTCGAGAAGATGCTGATCGACAAGCTCAACTA
TATGGTGGACAAGAAATCCAATCCTTGCGCTACTGGTGGAGCCCTGAAGGGCTATCAAATCACCAATAAG
TTCGAATCTTTCAAGTCTATGAGCACCCAGAATGGCTTCATCTTCTACATACCCGCATGGCTGACATCCA
AGATTGATCCCTCTACCGGATTTGTTAATCTGCTCAAGACTAAGTACACCTCTATTGCTGACTCAAAGAA
GTTCATATCATCATTTGACCGCATCATGTACGTGCCAGAAGAGGACCTGTTCGAGTTTGCCCTGGATTAC
AAGAATTTCTCTCGGACTGACGCCGACTACATCAAGAAGTGGAAGCTCTACTCTTATGGTAATCGGATTC
GCATATTCCGCAATCCCAAGAAGAATAACGTGTTCGATTGGGAGGAAGTTTGCCTCACCAGCGCTTACAA
GGAGCTGTTCAATAAGTATGGGATTAACTACCAGCAGGGCGACATAAGAGCCCTGCTGTGCGAACAATCT
GATAAGGCATTCTATTCCTCTTTCATGGCACTGATGTCACTGATGCTGCAAATGCGCAATTCCATCACCG
GAAGAACAGACGTGGCCTTTCTGATCTCTCCTGTCAAGAACTCAGATGGCATCTTCTACGATTCCCGCAA
CTATGAAGCACAGGAGAATGCTATCCTGCCTAAGAATGCCGATGCAAATGGAGCCTATAACATCGCCAGA
AAGGTCCTCTGGGCCATAGGACAATTCAAGAAAGCTGAAGATGAGAAGCTGGACAAGGTGAAGATCGCCA
TTTCAAACAAAGAGTGGCTCGAATATGCTCAGACCTCAGTGAAGCATGGATCACCCAAGAAGAAACGGAA
AGTGTCTGGTGGTTCTACTAATCTGTCAGATATTATTGAAAAGGAGACCGGTAAGCAACTGGTTATCCAG
GAATCCATCCTCATGCTCCCAGAGGAGGTGGAAGAAGTCATTGGGAACAAGCCGGAAAGCGATATACTCG
TGCACACCGCCTACGACGAGAGCACCGACGAGAATGTCATGCTTCTGACTAGCGACGCCCCTGAATACAA
GCCTTGGGCTCTGGTCATACAGGATAGCAACGGTGAGAACAAGATTAAGATGCTCTCTGGTGGTTCTCCC
AAGAAGAAGAGGAAAGTCGGGCCCGAGGGCAGAGGAAGTCTGCTAACATGCGGTGACGTCGAGGAGAATC
CTGGCCCAACTAATCTGTCAGATATTATTGAAAAGGAGACCGGTAAGCAACTGGTTATCCAGGAATCCAT
CCTCATGCTCCCAGAGGAGGTGGAAGAAGTCATTGGGAACAAGCCGGAAAGCGATATACTCGTGCACACC
GCCTACGACGAGAGCACCGACGAGAATGTCATGCTTCTGACTAGCGACGCCCCTGAATACAAGCCTTGGG
CTCTGGTCATACAGGATAGCAACGGTGAGAACAAGATTAAGATGCTCCCCAAGAAGAAGAGGAAAGTCGC
TACTAACTTCAGCCTGCTGAAGCAGGCTGGAGACGTGGAGGAGAACCCTGGACCTACCAACCTGTCCGAT
ATCATTGAGAAAGAGACCGGCAAACAGCTGGTGATCCAGGAGAGCATCCTGATGCTGCCCGAAGAGGTGG
AGGAAGTGATCGGCAACAAGCCCGAGTCCGACATCCTGGTGCACACAGCCTATGATGAATCCACCGACGA
GAACGTGATGCTGCTGACCTCCGATGCTCCCGAGTATAAACCCTGGGCACTGGTGATCCAGGACTCTAAT
GGAGAGAACAAGATCAAGATGCTGCCCAAGAAGAAGAGGAAAGTCGAAGGACGGGGCTCCCTCCTGACCT
GTGGCGATGTGGAAGAGAACCCCGGCCCCACAAACCTCAGTGACATTATCGAGAAGGAAACAGGAAAACA
GCTCGTCATTCAAGAATCTATTCTTATGTTGCCTGAGGAAGTCGAAGAGGTTATTGGCAATAAACCTGAA
TCTGATATTCTTGTCCATACCGCTTACGATGAGTCCACAGATGAAAATGTTATGCTGCTCACATCTGACG
CACCAGAGTACAAACCATGGGCGCTCGTTATTCAAGATTCCAACGGCGAAAACAAAATCAAAATGCTTTC
TGGTGGTTCTCCTAAAAAAAAAAGAAAGGTGGGCTCGGGCCAGTGTACTAATTATGCTCTCTTGAAATTG
GCTGGAGATGTTGAGAGCAACCCAGGTCCCGTGAGCAAGGGCGAGGAGCTGTTCACCGGGGTGGTGCCCA
TCCTGGTCGAGCTGGACGGCGACGTAAACGGCCACAAGTTCAGCGTGTCCGGCGAGGGCGAGGGCGATGC
CACCTACGGCAAGCTGACCCTGAAGTTCATCTGCACCACCGGCAAGCTGCCCGTGCCCTGGCCCACCCTC
GTGACCACCCTGACCTACGGCGTGCAGTGCTTCAGCCGCTACCCCGACCACATGAAGCAGCACGACTTCT
TCAAGTCCGCCATGCCCGAAGGCTACGTCCAGGAGCGCACCATCTTCTTCAAGGACGACGGCAACTACAA
GACCCGCGCCGAGGTGAAGTTCGAGGGCGACACCCTGGTGAACCGCATCGAGCTGAAGGGCATCGACTTC
AAGGAGGACGGCAACATCCTGGGGCACAAGCTGGAGTACAACTACAACAGCCACAACGTCTATATCATGG
CCGACAAGCAGAAGAACGGCATCAAGGTGAACTTCAAGATCCGCCACAACATCGAGGACGGCAGCGTGCA
GCTCGCCGACCACTACCAGCAGAACACCCCCATCGGCGACGGCCCCGTGCTGCTGCCCGACAACCACTAC
CTGAGCACCCAGTCCGCCCTGAGCAAAGACCCCAACGAGAAGCGCGATCACATGGTCCTGCTGGAGTTCG
TGACCGCCGCCGGGATCACTCTCGGCATGGACGAGCTGTACAAGTAAATCATCACCATCACCATTGAGTT
TAAACCCGCTGATCAGCCTCGACTGTGCCTTCTAGTTGCCAGCCATCTGTTGTTTGCCCCTCCCCCGTGC
CTTCCTTGACCCTGGAAGGTGCCACTCCCACTGTCCTTTCCTAATAAAATGAGGAAATTGCATCGCATTG
TCTGAGTAGGTGTCATTCTATTCTGGGGGGTGGGGTGGGGCAGGACAGCAAGGGGGAGGATTGGGAAGAC
AATAGCAGGCATGCTGGGGATGCGGTGGGCTCTATGGCTTCTGAGGCGGAAAGAACCAGCTGGGGCTCGA
TACCGTCGACCTCTAGCTAGAGCTTGGCGTAATCATGGTCATAGCTGTTTCCTGTGTGAAATTGTTATCC
GCTCACAATTCCACACAACATACGAGCCGGAAGCATAAAGTGTAAAGCCTAGGGTGCCTAATGAGTGAGC
TAACTCACATTAATTGCGTTGCGCTCACTGCCCGCTTTCCAGTCGGGAAACCTGTCGTGCCAGCTGCATT
AATGAATCGGCCAACGCGCGGGAAGAGGCGGTTTGCGTATTGGGCGCTCTTCCGCTTCCTCGCTCACTGA
CTCGCTGCGCTCGGTCGTTCGGCTGCGGCGAGCGGTATCAGCTCACTCAAAGGCGGTAATACGGTTATCC
ACAGAATCAGGGGATAACGCAGGAAAGAACATGTGAGCAAAAGGCCAGCAAAAGGCCAGGAACCGTAAAA
AGGCCGCGTTGCTGGCGTTTTTCCATAGGCTCCGCCCCCCTGACGAGCATCACAAAAATCGACGCTCAAG
TCAGAGGTGGCGAAACCCGACAGGACTATAAAGATACCAGGCGTTTCCCCCTGGAAGCTCCCTCGTGCGC
TCTCCTGTTCCGACCCTGCCGCTTACCGGATACCTGTCCGCCTTTCTCCCTTCGGGAAGCGTGGCGCTTT
CTCATAGCTCACGCTGTAGGTATCTCAGTTCGGTGTAGGTCGTTCGCTCCAAGCTGGGCTGTGTGCACGA
ACCCCCCGTTCAGCCCGACCGCTGCGCCTTATCCGGTAACTATCGTCTTGAGTCCAACCCGGTAAGACAC
GACTTATCGCCACTGGCAGCAGCCACTGGTAACAGGATTAGCAGAGCGAGGTATGTAGGCGGTGCTACAG
AGTTCTTGAAGTGGTGGCCTAACTACGGCTACACTAGAAGAACAGTATTTGGTATCTGCGCTCTGCTGAA
GCCAGTTACCTTCGGAAAAAGAGTTGGTAGCTCTTGATCCGGCAAACAAACCACCGCTGGTAGCGGTGGT
TTTTTTGTTTGCAAGCAGCAGATTACGCGCAGAAAAAAAGGATCTCAAGAAGATCCTTTGATCTTTTCTA
CGGGGTCTGACGCTCAGTGGAACGAAAACTCACGTTAAGGGATTTTGGTCATGAGATTATCAAAAAGGAT
CTTCACCTAGATCCTTTTAAATTAAAAATGAAGTTTTAAATCAATCTAAAGTATATATGAGTAAACTTGG
TCTGACAGTTACCAATGCTTAATCAGTGAGGCACCTATCTCAGCGATCTGTCTATTTCGTTCATCCATAG
TTGCCTGACTCCCCGTCGTGTAGATAACTACGATACGGGAGGGCTTACCATCTGGCCCCAGTGCTGCAAT
GATACCGCGAGACCCACGCTCACCGGCTCCAGATTTATCAGCAATAAACCAGCCAGCCGGAAGGGCCGAG
CGCAGAAGTGGTCCTGCAACTTTATCCGCCTCCATCCAGTCTATTAATTGTTGCCGGGAAGCTAGAGTAA
GTAGTTCGCCAGTTAATAGTTTGCGCAACGTTGTTGCCATTGCTACAGGCATCGTGGTGTCACGCTCGTC
GTTTGGTATGGCTTCATTCAGCTCCGGTTCCCAACGATCAAGGCGAGTTACATGATCCCCCATGTTGTGC
AAAAAAGCGGTTAGCTCCTTCGGTCCTCCGATCGTTGTCAGAAGTAAGTTGGCCGCAGTGTTATCACTCA
TGGTTATGGCAGCACTGCATAATTCTCTTACTGTCATGCCATCCGTAAGATGCTTTTCTGTGACTGGTGA
GTACTCAACCAAGTCATTCTGAGAATAGTGTATGCGGCGACCGAGTTGCTCTTGCCCGGCGTCAATACGG
GATAATACCGCGCCACATAGCAGAACTTTAAAAGTGCTCATCATTGGAAAACGTTCTTCGGGGCGAAAAC
TCTCAAGGATCTTACCGCTGTTGAGATCCAGTTCGATGTAACCCACTCGTGCACCCAACTGATCTTCAGC
ATCTTTTACTTTCACCAGCGTTTCTGGGTGAGCAAAAACAGGAAGGCAAAATGCCGCAAAAAAGGGAATA
AGGGCGACACGGAAATGTTGAATACTCATACTCTTCCTTTTTCAATATTATTGAAGCATTTATCAGGGTT
ATTGTCTCATGAGCGGATACATATTTGAATGTATTTAGAAAAATAAACAAATAGGGGTTCCGCGCACATT
TCCCCGAAAAGTGCCACCTGACGTCGACGGATCGGGAGATCGATCTCCCGATCCCCTAGGGTCGACTCTC
AGTACAATCTGCTCTGATGCCGCATAGTTAAGCCAGTATCTGCTCCCTGCTTGTGTGTTGGAGGTCGCTG
AGTAGTGCGCGAGCAAAATTTAAGCTACAACAAGGCAAGGCTTGACCGACAATTGCATGAAGAATCTGCT
TAGGGTTAGGCGTTTTGCGCTGCTTCGCGATGTACGGGCCAGATATACGCGTTGACATTGATTATTGACT
AGTTATTAATAGTAATCAATTACGGGGTCATTAGTTCATAGCCCATATATGGAGTTCCGCGTTACATAAC
TTACGGTAAATGGCCCGCCTGGCTGACCGCCCAACGACCCCCGCCCATTGACGTCAATAATGACGTATGT
TCCCATAGTAACGCCAATAGGGACTTTCCATTGACGTCAATGGGTGGAGTATTTACGGTAAACTGCCCAC
TTGGCAGTACATCAAGTGTATC
Features (pLannotate 1.2.2; 19 found; start..end, strand, type, name):
    132..335     +  promoter       CMV promoter: human cytomegalovirus (CMV) immediate early promoter
    377..395     +  promoter       T7 promoter: promoter for bacteriophage T7 RNA polymerase
    409..1005    +  CDS            APOBEC3A: human cytidine deaminase (C to U editing enzyme) that efficiently edits methylated cytosines (Wang et al., 2018); human APOBEC3A; also known as hA3A; A3A
   1006..1053    +  CDS            ABE(7.10) (fragment): adenine base editor comprising wild-type E. coli TadA fused to the evolved TadA*(7.10) mutant (Gaudelli et al., 2017)
   5770..6018    +  CDS            UGI: UNGI_BPPB2 - Experimental evidence at protein level: Swiss-Prot protein existence level 1. This protein binds specifically and reversibly to the host uracil-DNA glycosylase, preventing removal of uracil residues from PBS2 DNA by the host uracil-excision repair system. From Bacillus phage PBS2 (Bacteriophage PBS2).
   6061..6120    +  CDS            E2A: 2A peptide from equine rhinitis A virus polyprotein Eukaryotic ribosomes fail to insert a peptide bond between the Gly and Pro residues, yielding separate polypeptides.
   6121..6837    +  CDS            EGFP: the original enhanced GFP (Yang et al., 1996) mammalian codon-optimized
   6883..7107    +  polyA_signal   bGH poly(A) signal: bovine growth hormone polyadenylation signal
   7111..7132    +  promoter       SV40 promoter (fragment): SV40 enhancer and early promoter
   7137..7153    +  misc_feature   MCS (fragment): pBluescript multiple cloning site
   7202..7218    -  protein_bind   lac operator: The lac repressor binds to the lac operator to inhibit transcription in E. coli. This inhibition can be relieved by adding lactose or isopropyl-β-D-thiogalactopyranoside (IPTG). lac repressor encoded by lacI
   7226..7256    -  promoter       lac promoter: promoter for the E. coli lac operon
   7271..7292    -  protein_bind   CAP binding site: CAP binding activates transcription in the presence of cAMP. E. coli catabolite activator protein
   7305..7397    -  CDS            lacI (fragment): lac repressor; lacI; The lac repressor binds to the lac operator to inhibit transcription in E. coli. This inhibition can be relieved by adding lactose or isopropyl-β-D-thiogalactopyranoside (IPTG).
   7580..8168    -  rep_origin     ori: high-copy-number ColE1/pMB1/pBR322/pUC origin of replication
   8339..9199    -  CDS            AmpR: β-lactamase; bla; confers resistance to ampicillin, carbenicillin, and related antibiotics
   9200..9304    -  promoter       AmpR promoter: bla
   9375..9419    -  misc_feature   bom (fragment): basis of mobility region from pBR322
   9574..131     +  enhancer       CMV enhancer (across the origin): human cytomegalovirus immediate early enhancer
