[The description below was written by a language model from this plasmid's Addgene catalogue record and pLannotate feature annotations shown in this document.]
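Description:
pCMV-RR-A3A-Y130F is a mammalian expression plasmid of about 9.8 kb built on a pCMV backbone. It encodes a Cas12a-based cytosine base editor together with a separately released EGFP marker. It is propagated in E. coli through a high-copy ColE1/pUC-type origin and selected with ampicillin via the β-lactamase gene. The backbone also carries leftover lac promoter/operator, lacI and bom fragments, which have no evident role in the construct's function.

The payload is a single open reading frame driven by the CMV enhancer and immediate-early promoter and terminated by a bGH polyadenylation signal. A T7 promoter lies just upstream of the coding sequence. The frame begins with human APOBEC3A, recorded as carrying the Y130F substitution. It is followed by a short stretch that the annotation tool matched to a fragment of ABE(7.10), most likely a shared linker sequence rather than any deaminase domain. The large unannotated region after this (roughly 4.7 kb) fits the catalogue's nuclease-dead LbCas12a with the G532R/K595R "RR" mutations, although the feature table does not label it. Downstream is a uracil glycosylase inhibitor (UGI) from phage PBS2, which blocks excision of the uracil produced by deamination and so favours C-to-T outcomes. An E2A ribosome-skipping peptide then separates the editor from EGFP, so fluorescence reports expression without EGFP being fused to the editor.

The plasmid is intended for transient expression of the RR-A3A-Y130F editor in mammalian cells for base editing, with EGFP allowing transfected cells to be identified or enriched. No crRNA expression cassette is annotated, so guide RNAs would presumably be supplied from a separate construct.
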