Addgene plasmid #193655: pCMV-RR-A3A-Y130F
Purpose: Expression of base editor RR-A3A-Y130F in mammalian cells for base editing, along with non-fused EGFP fluorescence
Depositing lab: Liangxue Lai. Depositing organization: Guangzhou Institute of Biomedicine and Health (GIBH), Chinese Academy of Sciences. Publication: Multiplexed base editing through Cas12a variant-mediated cytosine and adenine base editors. Chen F, Lian M, Ma B, Gou S, Luo X, Yang K, Shi H, Xie J, Ge W, Ouyang Z, Lai C, Li N, Zhang Q, Jin Q, Liang Y, Chen T, Wang J, Zhao X, Li L, Yu M, Ye Y, Wang K, Wu H, Lai L. Commun Biol. 2022 Nov 2;5(1):1163. doi: 10.1038/s42003-022-04152-8. PubMed 36323848.
Backbone
  Vector backbone: pCMV
  Vector type: Mammalian Expression
Growth in bacteria
  Bacterial resistance: Ampicillin, 100 μg/mL
  Growth temperature: 37°C
  Growth strain: DH5alpha
  Copy number: High Copy
Gene/Insert
  Gene/Insert name: RR-dLbCas12a-hA3A-Y130F, EGFP
  Species: Synthetic
  Mutation: dLbCas12a-G532R/K595R, hAPOBEC3A-Y130F
  Promoter: CMV
  Cloning method: Unknown
  Sequencing primers: 5′ CMV
Terms and licenses: Academic/Nonprofit Terms; Industry Terms: Not Available to Industry
How to cite: pCMV-RR-A3A-Y130F was a gift from Liangxue Lai (Addgene plasmid # 193655 ; http://n2t.net/addgene:193655 ; RRID:Addgene_193655)
